>Addgene plasmid #179783 | pPOTv6-blast-3Ty:mNG:3Ty | addgene full sequence | sequence record 355748 | Addgene NGS Result
GGGCGAATTGGGCCCGTATAATGCAGACCTGCTGCAAGCTAGGGGCACAGCAAGGTCTTCTGAAATTCAT
GTTTTTTTTTTTTTTACTCTGCATTGCAGTCTCCGCTCTTATTTAGTTTTGCTTTACGTAAGGTCTCGTT
GCTGCCATAAAATAAGCTCTAGTGGAATTCATGCCTTTGTCTCAAGAAGAATCCACCCTCATTGAAAGAG
CAACGGCTACAATCAACAGCATCCCCATCTCTGAAGACTACAGCGTCGCCAGCGCAGCTCTCTCTAGCGA
CGGCCGCATCTTCACTGGTGTCAATGTATATCATTTTACTGGGGGACCTTGTGCAGAACTCGTGGTGCTG
GGCACTGCTGCTGCTGCGGCAGCTGGCAACCTGACTTGTATCGTCGCGATCGGAAATGAGAACAGGGGCA
TCTTGAGCCCCTGCGGACGGTGCCGACAGGTGCTTCTCGACCTGCATCCTGGGATCAAAGCCATAGTGAA
GGACAGTGATGGACAGCCGACGGCAGTTGGGATTCGTGAATTGCTGCCCTCTGGTTATGTGTGGGAGGGC
TAACCATGGTGCCCATTTAGTTGGCCTTTCCCTTGTCTCGTGTCTTTTCCGTGGAAAGGTTCCCGGAGTA
ATCTGATGGCACAGCAGGGAGGTGCGCCTGCAGGTTGGTTAGGAAGGGGGGATGATGTAAAAGAAGAAAA
TGGGGGGATTCGAGCCCCACGCGTTGCTCAAGCTGTGTAGCGCAGGCGTTTCCTTACATATTTCTCTAAC
AGGCACGGAAGCCTAACAAATACACTTGGCTTATTTTTTTGCCCCCTCATGTCTTGTACAAATATTTGCG
ATAGCTTAGCTATCAGCCACATTAATCAAACAAGTATACCAACAAGCCCGAAAACAGAAACTCAACTGCA
ACGGGTACCTATGGGTTCTGGTAGTGGTTCCGGTTCCGGTTCTGAGGTACACACAAACCAGGACCCACTG
GACGGCTCCGAGGTGCATACCAATCAAGATCCGCTGGACGGCTCTGAAGTTCACACCAATCAAGATCCCT
TGGATAAGCTTGTCTCGAAAGGTGAGGAAGACAATATGGCCAGCTTGCCAGCAACGCACGAGCTTCATAT
ATTTGGGTCGATCAACGGTGTGGATTTCGACATGGTGGGTCAAGGCACAGGTAATCCTAATGACGGGTAT
GAAGAACTCAATTTGAAGAGCACTAAGGGAGATCTCCAGTTTTCCCCGTGGATTCTTGTGCCGCATATTG
GTTATGGTTTTCATCAGTACTTACCATACCCCGATGGAATGTCGCCCTTCCAAGCAGCTATGGTGGACGG
CTCGGGGTATCAAGTACATCGCACCATGCAATTTGAGGACGGAGCATCCCTCACCGTAAACTACCGCTAT
ACGTATGAGGGGAGCCACATAAAAGGTGAGGCTCAAGTTAAAGGCACAGGCTTCCCAGCTGACGGCCCGG
TCATGACCAATTCATTAACCGCTGCTGATTGGTGCCGTTCTAAGAAGACCTACCCTAACGACAAGACGAT
CATTAGTACTTTTAAGTGGAGTTATACCACAGGAAACGGAAAGCGGTATCGAAGCACTGCTCGAACAACC
TACACATTTGCGAAGCCAATGGCCGCGAACTACTTGAAGAACCAGCCAATGTATGTGTTTCGAAAAACGG
AACTGAAGCATTCGAAAACCGAGCTTAATTTTAAAGAGTGGCAGAAGGCGTTTACAGACGTGATGGGGAT
GGACGAATTGTATAAGGGATCCGAGGTACATACAAATCAGGACCCCCTCGATGGTAGTGAAGTCCATACA
AATCAGGACCCGCTGGATGGCTCAGAGGTTCATACGAACCAAGATCCTCTTGATGGATCAGGATCTGGAT
CAGGATCGGGTAGTTAAGAGCTCCGCTGCGCTTAAATGTCTTTCATTATAATCAATGTATAACCTTTATG
TAGTATTTCAATCTATGCCGCTGTGTACGTGCACTGCGGTGCCTATCCTTCGGCATTAGAGAGTCACTGT
TTGTGTAGATCGTAGCTGCATGTCTGACATCTGGTTCATTAGTGCCGTTTTGAGTCTGCACTGTTGTGCA
ACTTGATATTCATCACTGCACACCAACCGTGTGTTTCCTCCTTTGGGTGCACCCTTTAATCCTTGTCTTC
TCCTTTTTTGTCTCTTTCCCCCTCGAAAAGGTGTCAAACTACTGCCGCATAAACTACGGTTATCCCAAAT
TTAAGAGAAAGCAATAAAGCATCAGCTAGCCATGCCTTTGTCTCAAGAAGAATCCACCCTCATTGAAAGA
GCAACGGCTACAATCAACAGCATCCCCATCTCTGAAGACTACAGCGTCGCCAGCGCAGCTCTCTCTAGCG
ACGGCCGCATCTTCACTGGTGTCAATGTATATCATTTTACTGGGGGACCTTGTGCAGAACTCGTGGTGCT
GGGCACTGCTGCTGCTGCGGCAGCTGGCAACCTGACTTGTATCGTCGCGATCGGAAATGAGAACAGGGGC
ATCTTGAGCCCCTGCGGACGGTGCCGACAGGTGCTTCTCGATCTGCATCCTGGGATCAAAGCCATAGTGA
AGGACAGTGATGGACAGCCGACGGCAGTTGGGATTCGTGAATTGCTGCCCTCTGGTTATGTGTGGGAGGG
CTAACTCGAGTGCCCATTTAGTTGGCTTTTCCCTTGTCTCGTGTCTTTTCCGTGGAAAGGTTCCCGGAGT
AATCTGATGGCACAGCAGGGAGGTGCGCCTGCAGGTTGGTTAGGAAGGGGGGATGATGTAAAAGAAGAAA
ATGGGGGGATTCGAGCCCCGCACAGGTCTCTCAAATTGGATGCATAGCTTGAGTATTCTATAGTGTCACC
TAAATAGCTTGGCGTAATCATGGTCATAGCTGTTTCCTGTGTGAAATTGTTATCCGCTCACAATTCCACA
CAACATACGAGCCGGAAGCATAAAGTGTAAAGCCTGGGGTGCCTAATGAGTGAGCTAACTCACATTAATT
GCGTTGCGCTCACTGCCCGCTTTCCAGTCGGGAAACCTGTCGTGCCAGCTGCATTAATGAATCGGCCAAC
GCGCGGGGAGAGGCGGTTTGCGTATTGGGCGCTCTTCCGCTTCCTCGCTCACTGACTCGCTGCGCTCGGT
CGTTCGGCTGCGGCGAGCGGTATCAGCTCACTCAAAGGCGGTAATACGGTTATCCACAGAATCAGGGGAT
AACGCAGGAAAGAACATGTGAGCAAAAGGCCAGCAAAAGGCCAGGAACCGTAAAAAGGCCGCGTTGCTGG
CGTTTTTCCATAGGCTCCGCCCCCCTGACGAGCATCACAAAAATCGACGCTCAAGTCAGAGGTGGCGAAA
CCCGACAGGACTATAAAGATACCAGGCGTTTCCCCCTGGAAGCTCCCTCGTGCGCTCTCCTGTTCCGACC
CTGCCGCTTACCGGATACCTGTCCGCCTTTCTCCCTTCGGGAAGCGTGGCGCTTTCTCATAGCTCACGCT
GTAGGTATCTCAGTTCGGTGTAGGTCGTTCGCTCCAAGCTGGGCTGTGTGCACGAACCCCCCGTTCAGCC
CGACCGCTGCGCCTTATCCGGTAACTATCGTCTTGAGTCCAACCCGGTAAGACACGACTTATCGCCACTG
GCAGCAGCCACTGGTAACAGGATTAGCAGAGCGAGGTATGTAGGCGGTGCTACAGAGTTCTTGAAGTGGT
GGCCTAACTACGGCTACACTAGAAGAACAGTATTTGGTATCTGCGCTCTGCTGAAGCCAGTTACCTTCGG
AAAAAGAGTTGGTAGCTCTTGATCCGGCAAACAAACCACCGCTGGTAGCGGTGGTTTTTTTGTTTGCAAG
CAGCAGATTACGCGCAGAAAAAAAGGATCTCAAGAAGATCCTTTGATCTTTTCTACGGGGTCTGACGCTC
AGTGGAACGAAAACTCACGTTAAGGGATTTTGGTCATGAGATTATCAAAAAGGATCTTCACCTAGATCCT
TTTAAATTAAAAATGAAGTTTTAAATCAATCTAAAGTATATATGAGTAAACTTGGTCTGACAGTTACCAA
TGCTTAATCAGTGAGGCACCTATCTCAGCGATCTGTCTATTTCGTTCATCCATAGTTGCCTGACTCCCCG
TCGTGTAGATAATTACGATACGGGAGGGCTTACCATCTGGCCCCAGTGCTGCAATGATACCGCGAGACCC
ACGCTCACCGGCTCCAGATTTATCAGCAATAAACCAGCCAGCCGGAAGGGCCGAGCGCAGAAGTGGTCCT
GCAACTTTATCCGCCTCCATCCAGTCTATTAATTGTTGCCGGGAAGCTAGAGTAAGTAGTTCGCCAGTTA
ATAGTTTGCGCAACGTTGTTGCCATTGCTACAGGCATCGTGGTGTCACGCTCGTCGTTTGGTATGGCTTC
ATTCAGCTCCGGTTCCCAACGATCAAGGCGAGTTACATGATCCCCCATGTTGTGCAAAAAAGCGGTTAGC
TCCTTCGGTCCTCCGATCGTTGTCAGAAGTAAGTTGGCCGCAGTGTTATCACTCATGGTTATGGCAGCAC
TGCATAATTCTCTTACTGTCATGCCATCCGTAAGATGCTTTTCTGTGACTGGTGAGTACTCAACCAAGTC
ATTCTGAGAATAGTGTATGCGGCGACCGAGTTGCTCTTGCCCGGCGTCAATACGGGATAATACCGCGCCA
CATAGCAGAACTTTAAAAGTGCTCATCATTGGAAAACGTTCTTCGGGGCGAAAACTCTCAAGGATCTTAC
CGCTGTTGAGATCCAGTTCGATGTAACCCACTCGTGCACCCAACTGATCTTCAGCATCTTTTACTTTCAC
CAGCGTTTCTGGGTGAGCAAAAACAGGAAGGCAAAATGCCGCAAAAAAGGGAATAAGGGCGACACGGAAA
TGTTGAATACTCATACTCTTCCTTTTTCAATATTATTGAAGCATTTATCAGGGTTATTGTCTCATGAGCG
GATACATATTTGAATGTATTTAGAAAAATAAACAAATAGGGGTTCCGCGCACATTTCCCCGAAAAGTGCC
ACCTGATGCGGTGTGAAATACCGCACAGATGCGTAAGGAGAAAATACCGCATCAGGAAATTGTAAGCGTT
AATATTTTGTTAAAATTCGCGTTAAATTTTTGTTAAATCAGCTCATTTTTTAACCAATAGGCCGAAATCG
GCAAAATCCCTTATAAATCAAAAGAATAGACCGAGATAGGGT
[37 nt withheld, positions 5223-5259]
AAAGAACGTGGACTCCAACGTCAAAGG
[49 nt withheld, positions 5287-5335]
T
[91 nt withheld, positions 5337-5427]
G
[98 nt withheld, positions 5429-5526]
ACTTAATGCGCCGCTACAGGGCGCGTCCATTCGCCATTCAGGCTGCGCAACTGTTGGGAAGGGCGATCGG
TGCGGGCCTCTTCGCTATTACGCCAGCTGGCGAAAGGGGGATGTGCTGCAAGGCGATTAAGTTGGGTAAC
GCCAGGGTTTTCCCAGTCACGACGTTGTAAAACGACGGCCAGTGAATTGTAATACGACTCACTATA
Features (pLannotate 1.2.2; 15 found; start..end, strand, type, name):
    171..560     +  CDS            bsd: BSD_ASPTE - Experimental evidence at protein level: Swiss-Prot protein existence level 1. Catalyzes the deamination of the cytosine moiety of the antibiotics blasticidin S, cytomycin and acetylblasticidin S. From Aspergillus terreus.
   1059..1766    +  CDS            mNeonGreen: mNeonGreen is a basic (constitutively fluorescent) green/yellow fluorescent protein published in 2013, derived from Branchiostoma lanceolatum. It is reported to be a very rapidly-maturing monomer with moderate acid sensitivity.
   2272..2661    +  CDS            bsd: BSD_ASPTE - Experimental evidence at protein level: Swiss-Prot protein existence level 1. Catalyzes the deamination of the cytosine moiety of the antibiotics blasticidin S, cytomycin and acetylblasticidin S. From Aspergillus terreus.
   2857..2875    -  promoter       SP6 promoter: promoter for bacteriophage SP6 RNA polymerase
   2917..2933    -  protein_bind   lac operator: The lac repressor binds to the lac operator to inhibit transcription in E. coli. This inhibition can be relieved by adding lactose or isopropyl-β-D-thiogalactopyranoside (IPTG). lac repressor encoded by lacI
   2941..2971    -  promoter       lac promoter: promoter for the E. coli lac operon
   2986..3007    -  protein_bind   CAP binding site: CAP binding activates transcription in the presence of cAMP. E. coli catabolite activator protein
   3020..3112    -  CDS            lacI (fragment): lac repressor; lacI; The lac repressor binds to the lac operator to inhibit transcription in E. coli. This inhibition can be relieved by adding lactose or isopropyl-β-D-thiogalactopyranoside (IPTG).
   3295..3883    -  rep_origin     ori: high-copy-number ColE1/pMB1/pBR322/pUC origin of replication
   4054..4914    -  CDS            AmpR: β-lactamase; bla; confers resistance to ampicillin, carbenicillin, and related antibiotics
   4915..5019    -  promoter       AmpR promoter: bla
   5046..5096    +  misc_feature   bom (fragment): basis of mobility region from pBR322
   5097..5552    -  rep_origin     f1 ori (sequence partly withheld): f1 bacteriophage origin of replication; arrow indicates direction of (+) strand synthesis
   5556..5713    -  CDS            lacZα (fragment): LacZα fragment of β-galactosidase; lacZ fragment
   5716..2       +  promoter       T7 promoter (across the origin): promoter for bacteriophage T7 RNA polymerase
