[The description below was written by a language model from this plasmid's Addgene catalogue record and pLannotate feature annotations shown in this document.]
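Description:
pPOTv6-blast-3Ty:mNG:3Ty is a PCR-only tagging (pPOT) template plasmid for endogenous gene tagging in Trypanosoma brucei. It is not an expression vector in the usual sense. It serves as a template from which tagging cassettes are amplified, typically with long primers carrying homology to the target locus, so that the product integrates at the gene of interest. The record lists the promoter as "read through", meaning the cassette has no dedicated promoter and relies on transcription of the locus into which it integrates. In bacteria the 5.7 kb plasmid is maintained at high copy through a ColE1/pUC-type origin with ampicillin selection (AmpR and its bla promoter). The backbone also carries an f1 origin, T7 and SP6 promoters, and remnants of a lac promoter/operator and lacZα region typical of a general cloning vector.

The payload is the green/yellow fluorescent protein mNeonGreen, cloned between retained HindIII and BamHI sites. The construct name indicates that it is flanked on each side by three copies of the Ty epitope, although these small tags are not annotated in the feature table. Two copies of the blasticidin S deaminase gene (bsd) are annotated, one upstream and one downstream of mNeonGreen. This arrangement is consistent with using a single template to amplify either a marker-then-tag cassette or a tag-then-marker cassette for tagging at either terminus, though the record does not state this explicitly. Intergenic RNA-processing sequences between these elements are not annotated. Tagged parasites can be selected with blasticidin, and the fusion protein can be followed by fluorescence or detected through the Ty epitope for protein localisation and functional studies.
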