Addgene plasmid #179783: pPOTv6-blast-3Ty:mNG:3Ty
Purpose: Trypanosoma brucei PCR only tagging (pPOT) vector for endogenous gene tagging
Depositing lab: Samuel Dean & Keith Gull. Depositing organization: University of Oxford. Publication: A comprehensive toolkit for protein localization and functional analysis in trypanosomatids. Paterou A, Saez Conde J, Tyc J, Sunter JD, Vaughan S, Gull K, Dean S. Open Biol. 2025 Apr;15(4):240361. doi: 10.1098/rsob.240361. Epub 2025 Apr 2. PubMed 40169015.
Backbone
  Vector backbone: pPOT
  Vector type: Unspecified
Growth in bacteria
  Bacterial resistance: Ampicillin, 100 μg/mL
  Growth temperature: 37°C
  Growth strain: NEB Stable
  Copy number: High Copy
Gene/Insert
  Gene/Insert name: mNG
  Species: Synthetic
  Promoter: read through
  Cloning method: Restriction Enzyme; 5′ cloning site HindIII (not destroyed); 3′ cloning site BamHI (not destroyed)
  Sequencing primers: 5′ cTATGGGTTCTGGTAGTG; 3′ cTTAACTACCCGATCCTG
Terms and licenses: Academic/Nonprofit Terms; Industry Terms: Not Available to Industry
Depositor comments: Please visit https://doi.org/10.1101/2023.04.21.537815 for bioRxiv preprint.
How to cite: pPOTv6-blast-3Ty:mNG:3Ty was a gift from Samuel Dean & Keith Gull (Addgene plasmid # 179783 ; http://n2t.net/addgene:179783 ; RRID:Addgene_179783)
